>Addgene plasmid #116471 | pHAGE-PIK3CA-E365V | addgene full sequence | sequence record 242483 | Addgene NGS Result
TGGAAGGGCTAATTCACTCCCAAAGAAGACAAGATATCCTTGATCTGTGGATCTACCACACACAAGGCTA
CTTCCCTGATTAGCAGAACTACACACCAGGGCCAGGGGTCAGATATCCACTGACCTTTGGATGGTGCTAC
AAGCTAGTACCAGTTGAGCCAGATAAGGTAGAAGAGGCCAATAAAGGAGAGAACACCAGCTTGTTACACC
CTGTGAGCCTGCATGGGATGGATGACCCGGAGAGAGAAGTGTTAGAGTGGAGGTTTGACAGCCGCCTAGC
ATTTCATCACGTGGCCCGAGAGCTGCATCCGGAGTACTTCAAGAACTGCTGATATCGAGCTTGCTACAAG
GGACTTTCCGCTGGGGACTTTCCAGGGAGGCGTGGCCTGGGCGGGACTGGGGAGTGGCGAGCCCTCAGAT
CCTGCATATAAGCAGCTGCTTTTTGCCTGTACTGGGTCTCTCTGGTTAGACCAGATCTGAGCCTGGGAGC
TCTCTGGCTAACTAGGGAACCCACTGCTTAAGCCTCAATAAAGCTTGCCTTGAGTGCTTCAAGTAGTGTG
TGCCCGTCTGTTGTGTGACTCTGGTAACTAGAGATCCCTCAGACCCTTTTAGTCAGTGTGGAAAATCTCT
AGCAGTGGCGCCCGAACAGGGACTTGAAAGCGAAAGGGAAACCAGAGGAGCTCTCTCGACGCAGGACTCG
GCTTGCTGAAGCGCGCACGGCAAGAGGCGAGGGGCGGCGACTGGTGAGTACGCCAAAAATTTTGACTAGC
GGAGGCTAGAAGGAGAGAGATGGGTGCGAGAGCGTCAGTATTAAGCGGGGGAGAATTAGATCGCGATGGG
AAAAAATTCGGTTAAGGCCAGGGGGAAAGAAAAAATATAAATTAAAACATATAGTATGGGCAAGCAGGGA
GCTAGAACGATTCGCAGTTAATCCTGGCCTGTTAGAAACATCAGAAGGCTGTAGACAAATACTGGGACAG
CTACAACCATCCCTTCAGACAGGATCAGAAGAACTTAGATCATTATATAATACAGTAGCAACCCTCTATT
GTGTGCATCAAAGGATAGAGATAAAAGACACCAAGGAAGCTTTAGACAAGATAGAGGAAGAGCAAAACAA
AAGTAAGACCACCGCACAGCAAGCGGCCGGCCGCTGATCTTCAGACCTGGAGGAGGAGATATGAGGGACA
ATTGGAGAAGTGAATTATATAAATATAAAGTAGTAAAAATTGAACCATTAGGAGTAGCACCCACCAAGGC
AAAGAGAAGAGTGGTGCAGAGAGAAAAAAGAGCAGTGGGAATAGGAGCTTTGTTCCTTGGGTTCTTGGGA
GCAGCAGGAAGCACTATGGGCGCAGCGTCAATGACGCTGACGGTACAGGCCAGACAATTATTGTCTGGTA
TAGTGCAGCAGCAGAACAATTTGCTGAGGGCTATTGAGGCGCAACAGCATCTGTTGCAACTCACAGTCTG
GGGCATCAAGCAGCTCCAGGCAAGAATCCTGGCTGTGGAAAGATACCTAAAGGATCAACAGCTCCTGGGG
ATTTGGGGTTGCTCTGGAAAACTCATTTGCACCACTGCTGTGCCTTGGAATGCTAGTTGGAGTAATAAAT
CTCTGGAACAGATTTGGAATCACACGACCTGGATGGAGTGGGACAGAGAAATTAACAATTACACAAGCTT
AATACACTCCTTAATTGAAGAATCGCAAAACCAGCAAGAAAAGAATGAACAAGAATTATTGGAATTAGAT
AAATGGGCAAGTTTGTGGAATTGGTTTAACATAACAAATTGGCTGTGGTATATAAAATTATTCATAATGA
TAGTAGGAGGCTTGGTAGGTTTAAGAATAGTTTTTGCTGTACTTTCTATAGTGAATAGAGTTAGGCAGGG
ATATTCACCATTATCGTTTCAGACCCACCTCCCAACCCCGAGGGGACCCGACAGGCCCGAAGGAATAGAA
GAAGAAGGTGGAGAGAGAGACAGAGACAGATCCATTCGATTAGTGAACGGATCTCGACGGTATCGCCGAA
TTCACAAATGGCAGTATTCATCCACAATTTTAAAAGAAAAGGGGGGATTGGGGGGTACAGTGCAGGGGAA
AGAATAGTAGACATAATAGCAACAGACATACAAACTAAAGAATTACAAAAACAAATTACAAAAATTCAAA
ATTTTCGGGTTTATTACAGGGACAGCAGAGATCCAGTTTGGACTAGTCGTGAGGCTCCGGTGCCCGTCAG
TGGGCAGAGCGCACATCGCCCACAGTCCCCGAGAAGTTGGGGGGAGGGGTCGGCAATTGAACCGGTGCCT
AGAGAAGGTGGCGCGGGGTAAACTGGGAAAGTGATGTCGTGTACTGGCTCCGCCTTTTTCCCGAGGGTGG
GGGAGAACCGTATATAAGTGCAGTAGTCGCCGTGAACGTTCTTTTTCGCAACGGGTTTGCCGCCAGAACA
CAGGTAAGTGCCGTGTGTGGTTCCCGCGGGCCTGGCCTCTTTACGGGTTATGGCCCTTGCGTGCCTTGAA
TTACTTCCACCTGGCTGCAGTACGTGATTCTTGATCCCGAGCTTCGGGTTGGAAGTGGGTGGGAGAGTTC
GAGGCCTTGCGCTTAAGGAGCCCCTTCGCCTCGTGCTTGAGTTGAGGCCTGGCCTGGGCGCTGGGGCCGC
CGCGTGCGAATCTGGTGGCACCTTCGCGCCTGTCTCGCTGCTTTCGATAAGTCTCTAGCCATTTAAAATT
TTTGATGACCTGCTGCGACGCTTTTTTTCTGGCAAGATAGTCTTGTAAATGCGGGCCAAGATCTGCACAC
TGGTATTTCGGTTTTTGGGGCCGCGGGCGGCGACGGGGCCCGTGCGTCCCAGCGCACATGTTCGGCGAGG
CGGGGCCTGCGAGCGCGGCCACCGAGAATCGGACGGGGGTAGTCTCAAGCTGGCCGGCCTGCTCTGGTGC
CTGGCCTCGCGCCGCCGTGTATCGCCCCGCCCTGGGCGGCAAGGCTGGCCCGGTCGGCACCAGTTGCGTG
AGCGGAAAGATGGCCGCTTCCCGGCCCTGCTGCAGGGAGCTCAAAATGGAGGACGCGGCGCTCGGGAGAG
CGGGCGGGTGAGTCACCCACACAAAGGAAAAGGGCCTTTCCGTCCTCAGCCGTCGCTTCATGTGACTCCA
CGGAGTACCGGGCGCCGTCCAGGCACCTCGATTAGTTCTCGAGCTTTTGGAGTACGTCGTCTTTAGGTTG
GGGGGAGGGGTTTTATGCGATGGAGTTTCCCCACACTGAGTGGGTGGAGACTGAAGTTAGGCCAGCTTGG
CACTTGATGTAATTCTCCTTGGAATTTGCCCTTTTTGAGTTTGGATCTTGGTTCATTCTCAAGCCTCAGA
CAGTGGTTCAAAGTTTTTTTCTTCCATTTCAGGTGTCGTGAAGCGGCCCTGCAGATATCAACAAGTTTGT
ACAAAAAAGCAGGCACCATGCCTCCAAGACCATCATCAGGTGAACTGTGGGGCATCCACTTGATGCCCCC
AAGAATCCTAGTAGAATGTTTACTACCAAATGGAATGATAGTGACTTTAGAATGCCTCCGTGAGGCTACA
TTAATAACCATAAAGCATGAACTATTTAAAGAAGCAAGAAAATACCCCCTCCATCAACTTCTTCAAGATG
AATCTTCTTACATTTTCGTAAGTGTTACTCAAGAAGCAGAAAGGGAAGAATTTTTTGATGAAACAAGACG
ACTTTGTGACCTTCGGCTTTTTCAACCCTTTTTAAAAGTAATTGAACCAGTAGGCAACCGTGAAGAAAAG
ATCCTCAATCGAGAAATTGGTTTTGCTATCGGCATGCCAGTGTGTGAATTTGATATGGTTAAAGATCCAG
AAGTACAGGACTTCCGAAGAAATATTCTGAACGTTTGTAAAGAAGCTGTGGATCTTAGGGACCTCAATTC
ACCTCATAGTAGAGCAATGTATGTCTATCCTCCAAATGTAGAATCTTCACCAGAATTGCCAAAGCACATA
TATAATAAATTAGATAAAGGGCAAATAATAGTGGTGATCTGGGTAATAGTTTCTCCAAATAATGACAAGC
AGAAGTATACTCTGAAAATCAACCATGACTGTGTACCAGAACAAGTAATTGCTGAAGCAATCAGGAAAAA
AACTCGAAGTATGTTGCTATCCTCTGAACAACTAAAACTCTGTGTTTTAGAATATCAGGGCAAGTATATT
TTAAAAGTGTGTGGATGTGATGAATACTTCCTAGAAAAATATCCTCTGAGTCAGTATAAGTATATAAGAA
GCTGTATAATGCTTGGGAGGATGCCCAATTTGATGTTGATGGCTAAAGAAAGCCTTTATTCTCAACTGCC
AATGGACTGTTTTACAATGCCATCTTATTCCAGACGCATTTCCACAGCTACACCATATATGAATGGAGAA
ACATCTACAAAATCCCTTTGGGTTATAAATAGTGCACTCAGAATAAAAATTCTTTGTGCAACCTACGTGA
ATGTAAATATTCGAGACATTGATAAGATCTATGTTCGAACAGGTATCTACCATGGAGGAGTACCCTTATG
TGACAATGTGAACACTCAAAGAGTACCTTGTTCCAATCCCAGGTGGAATGAATGGCTGAATTATGATATA
TACATTCCTGATCTTCCTCGTGCTGCTCGACTTTGCCTTTCCATTTGCTCTGTTAAAGGCCGAAAGGGTG
CTAAAGAGGAACACTGTCCATTGGCATGGGGAAATATAAACTTGTTTGATTACACAGACACTCTAGTATC
TGGAAAAATGGCTTTGAATCTTTGGCCAGTACCTCATGGATTAGAAGATTTGCTGAACCCTATTGGTGTT
ACTGGATCAAATCCAAATAAAGAAACTCCATGCTTAGAGTTGGAGTTTGACTGGTTCAGCAGTGTGGTAA
AGTTCCCAGATATGTCAGTGATTGAAGAGCATGCCAATTGGTCTGTATCCCGAGAAGCAGGATTTAGCTA
TTCCCACGCAGGACTGAGTAACAGACTAGCTAGAGACAATGAATTAAGGGAAAATGACAAAGAACAGCTC
AAAGCAATTTCTACACGAGATCCTCTCTCTGAAATCACTGAGCAGGAGAAAGATTTTCTATGGAGTCACA
GACACTATTGTGTAACTATCCCCGAAATTCTACCCAAATTGCTTCTGTCTGTTAAATGGAATTCTAGAGA
TGAAGTAGCCCAGATGTATTGCTTGGTAAAAGATTGGCCTCCAATCAAACCTGAACAGGCTATGGAACTT
CTGGACTGTAATTACCCAGATCCTATGGTTCGAGGTTTTGCTGTTCGGTGCTTGGAAAAATATTTAACAG
ATGACAAACTTTCTCAGTATTTAATTCAGCTAGTACAGGTCCTAAAATATGAACAATATTTGGATAACTT
GCTTGTGAGATTTTTACTGAAGAAAGCATTGACTAATCAAAGGATTGGGCACTTTTTCTTTTGGCATTTA
AAATCTGAGATGCACAATAAAACAGTTAGCCAGAGGTTTGGCCTGCTTTTGGAGTCCTATTGTCGTGCAT
GTGGGATGTATTTGAAGCACCTGAATAGGCAAGTCGAGGCAATGGAAAAGCTCATTAACTTAACTGACAT
TCTCAAACAGGAGAAGAAGGATGAAACACAAAAGGTACAGATGAAGTTTTTAGTTGAGCAAATGAGGCGA
CCAGATTTCATGGATGCTCTACAGGGCTTTCTGTCTCCTCTAAACCCTGCTCATCAACTAGGAAACCTCA
GGCTTGAAGAGTGTCGAATTATGTCCTCTGCAAAAAGGCCACTGTGGTTGAATTGGGAGAACCCAGACAT
CATGTCAGAGTTACTGTTTCAGAACAATGAGATCATCTTTAAAAATGGGGATGATTTACGGCAAGATATG
CTAACACTTCAAATTATTCGTATTATGGAAAATATCTGGCAAAATCAAGGTCTTGATCTTCGAATGTTAC
CTTATGGTTGTCTGTCAATCGGTGACTGTGTGGGACTTATTGAGGTGGTGCGAAATTCTCACACTATTAT
GCAAATTCAGTGCAAAGGCGGCTTGAAAGGTGCACTGCAGTTCAACAGCCACACACTACATCAGTGGCTC
AAAGACAAGAACAAAGGAGAAATATATGATGCAGCCATTGACCTGTTTACACGTTCATGTGCTGGATACT
GTGTAGCTACCTTCATTTTGGGAATTGGAGATCGTCACAATAGTAACATCATGGTGAAAGACGATGGACA
ACTGTTTCATATAGATTTTGGACACTTTTTGGATCACAAGAAGAAAAAATTTGGTTATAAACGAGAACGT
GTGCCATTTGTTTTGACACAGGATTTCTTAATAGTGATTAGTAAAGGAGCCCAAGAATGCACAAAGACAA
GAGAATTTGAGAGGTTTCAGGAGATGTGTTACAAGGCTTATCTAGCTATTCGACAGCATGCCAATCTCTT
CATAAATCTTTTCTCAATGATGCTTGGCTCTGGAATGCCAGAACTACAATCTTTTGATGACATTGCATAC
ATTCGAAAGACCCTAGCCTTAGATAAAACTGAGCAAGAGGCTTTGGAGTATTTCATGAAACAAATGAATG
ATGCACATCATGGTGGCTGGACAACAAAAATGGATTGGATCTTCCACACAATTAAACAGCATGCATTGAA
CTAGAACCCAGCTTTCTTGTACAAAGTGGTGATATCCAATTAACCCTCACTAAAGGAATGTAAAGTAAAG
AAAGTGATGACCCTATAGTGAGTCGTATTACCACCCAACTTTTCTATACAAAGTGGTTGATATCCAGCAC
AGTGGCGGCCGCTCGAGTCTAGAGGGCCCGCGGTTCGAAGGTAAGCCTATCCCTAACCCTCTCCTCGGTC
TCGATTCTACGCGTACCGGTTAGTAATGAGATCCCTCCCCCCCCCCTAACGTTACTGGCCGAAGCCGCTT
GGAATAAGGCCGGTGTGCGTTTGTCTATATGTTATTTTCCACCATATTGCCGTCTTTTGGCAATGTGAGG
GCCCGGAAACCTGGCCCTGTCTTCTTGACGAGCATTCCTAGGGGTCTTTCCCCTCTCGCCAAAGGAATGC
AAGGTCTGTTGAATGTCGTGAAGGAAGCAGTTCCTCTGGAAGCTTCTTGAAGACAAACAACGTCTGTAGC
GACCCTTTGCAGGCAGCGGAACCCCCCACCTGGCGACAGGTGCCTCTGCGGCCAAAAGCCACGTGTATAA
GATACACCTGCAAAGGCGGCACAACCCCAGTGCCACGTTGTGAGTTGGATAGTTGTGGAAAGAGTCAAAT
GGCTCTCCTCAAGCGTATTCAACAAGGGGCTGAAGGATGCCCAGAAGGTACCCCATTGTATGGGATCTGA
TCTGGGGCCTCGGTGCACATGCTTTACATGTGTTTAGTCGAGGTTAAAAAAACGTCTAGGCCCCCCGAAC
CACGGGGACGTGGTTTTCCTTTGAAAAACACGATGATAATATGGCCACACATATGACCGAGTACAAGCCC
ACGGTGCGCCTCGCCACCCGCGACGACGTCCCCAGGGCCGTACGCACCCTCGCCGCCGCGTTCGCCGACT
ACCCCGCCACGCGCCACACCGTCGATCCGGACCGCCACATCGAGCGGGTCACCGAGCTGCAAGAACTCTT
CCTCACGCGCGTCGGGCTCGACATCGGCAAGGTGTGGGTCGCGGACGACGGCGCCGCGGTGGCGGTCTGG
ACCACGCCGGAGAGCGTCGAAGCGGGGGCGGTGTTCGCCGAGATCGGCCCGCGCATGGCCGAGTTGAGCG
GTTCCCGGCTGGCCGCGCAGCAACAGATGGAAGGCCTCCTGGCGCCGCACCGGCCCAAGGAGCCCGCGTG
GTTCCTGGCCACCGTCGGCGTCTCGCCCGACCACCAGGGCAAGGGTCTGGGCAGCGCCGTCGTGCTCCCC
GGAGTGGAGGCGGCCGAGCGCGCCGGGGTGCCCGCCTTCCTGGAGACCTCCGCGCCCCGCAACCTCCCCT
TCTACGAGCGGCTCGGCTTCACCGTCACCGCCGACGTCGAGGTGCCCGAAGGACCGCGCACCTGGTGCAT
GACCCGCAAGCCCGGTGCCTAAATCGATAGATCCTAATCAACCTCTGGATTACAAAATTTGTGAAAGATT
GACTGGTATTCTTAACTATGTTGCTCCTTTTACGCTATGTGGATACGCTGCTTTAATGCCTTTGTATCAT
GCTATTGCTTCCCGTATGGCTTTCATTTTCTCCTCCTTGTATAAATCCTGGTTGCTGTCTCTTTATGAGG
AGTTGTGGCCCGTTGTCAGGCAACGTGGCGTGGTGTGCACTGTGTTTGCTGACGCAACCCCCACTGGTTG
GGGCATTGCCACCACCTGTCAGCTCCTTTCCGGGACTTTCGCTTTCCCCCTCCCTATTGCCACGGCGGAA
CTCATCGCCGCCTGCCTTGCCCGCTGCTGGACAGGGGCTCGGCTGTTGGGCACTGACAATTCCGTGGTGT
TGTCGGGGAAATCATCGTCCTTTCCTTGGCTGCTCGCCTGTGTTGCCACCTGGATTCTGCGCGGGACGTC
CTTCTGCTACGTCCCTTCGGCCCTCAATCCAGCGGACCTTCCTTCCCGCGGCCTGCTGCCGGCTCTGCGG
CCTCTTCCGCGTCTTCGCCTTCGCCCTCAGACGAGTCGGATCTCCCTTTGGGCCGCCTCCCCGCCTGAGA
TCCTTTAAGACCAATGACTTACAAGGCAGCTGTAGATCTTAGCCACTTTTTAAAAGAAAAGGGGGGACTG
GAAGGGCTAATTCACTCCCAACGAAGACAAGATCTGCTTTTTGCTTGTACTGGGTCTCTCTGGTTAGACC
AGATCTGAGCCTGGGAGCTCTCTGGCTAACTAGGGAACCCACTGCTTAAGCCTCAATAAAGCTTGCCTTG
AGTGCTTCAAGTAGTGTGTGCCCGTCTGTTGTGTGACTCTGGTAACTAGAGATCCCTCAGACCCTTTTAG
TCAGTGTGGAAAATCTCTAGCAGTAGTAGTTCATGTCATCTTATTATTCAGTATTTATAACTTGCAAAGA
AATGAATATCAGAGAGTGAGAGGCCCGGGTTAATTAAGGAAAGGGCTAGATCATTCTTGAAGACGAAAGG
GCCTCGTGATACGCCTATTTTTATAGGTTAATGTCATGATAATAATGGTTTCTTAGACGTCAGGTGGCAC
TTTTCGGGGAAATGTGCGCGGAACCCCTATTTGTTTATTTTTCTAAATACATTCAAATATGTATCCGCTC
ATGAGACAATAACCCTGATAAATGCTTCAATAATATTGAAAAAGGAAGAGTATGAGTATTCAACATTTCC
GTGTCGCCCTTATTCCCTTTTTTGCGGCATTTTGCCTTCCTGTTTTTGCTCACCCAGAAACGCTGGTGAA
AGTAAAAGATGCTGAAGATCAGTTGGGTGCACGAGTGGGTTACATCGAACTGGATCTCAACAGCGGTAAG
ATCCTTGAGAGTTTTCGCCCCGAAGAACGTTTTCCAATGATGAGCACTTTTAAAGTTCTGCTATGTGGCG
CGGTATTATCCCGTGTTGACGCCGGGCAAGAGCAACTCGGTCGCCGCATACACTATTCTCAGAATGACTT
GGTTGAGTACTCACCAGTCACAGAAAAGCATCTTACGGATGGCATGACAGTAAGAGAATTATGCAGTGCT
GCCATAACCATGAGTGATAACACTGCGGCCAACTTACTTCTGACAACGATCGGAGGACCGAAGGAGCTAA
CCGCTTTTTTGCACAACATGGGGGATCATGTAACTCGCCTTGATCGTTGGGAACCGGAGCTGAATGAAGC
CATACCAAACGACGAGCGTGACACCACGATGCCTGTAGCAATGGCAACAACGTTGCGCAAACTATTAACT
GGCGAACTACTTACTCTAGCTTCCCGGCAACAATTAATAGACTGGATGGAGGCGGATAAAGTTGCAGGAC
CACTTCTGCGCTCGGCCCTTCCGGCTGGCTGGTTTATTGCTGATAAATCTGGAGCCGGTGAGCGTGGGTC
TCGCGGTATCATTGCAGCACTGGGGCCAGATGGTAAGCCCTCCCGTATCGTAGTTATCTACACGACGGGG
AGTCAGGCAACTATGGATGAACGAAATAGACAGATCGCTGAGATAGGTGCCTCACTGATTAAGCATTGGT
AACTGTCAGACCAAGTTTACTCATATATACTTTAGATTGATTTAAAACTTCATTTTTAATTTAAAAGGAT
CTAGGTGAAGATCCTTTTTGATAATCTCATGACCAAAATCCCTTAACGTGAGTTTTCGTTCCACTGAGCG
TCAGACCCCGTAGAAAAGATCAAAGGATCTTCTTGAGATCCTTTTTTTCTGCGCGTAATCTGCTGCTTGC
AAACAAAAAAACCACCGCTACCAGCGGTGGTTTGTTTGCCGGATCAAGAGCTACCAACTCTTTTTCCGAA
GGTAACTGGCTTCAGCAGAGCGCAGATACCAAATACTGTTCTTCTAGTGTAGCCGTAGTTAGGCCACCAC
TTCAAGAACTCTGTAGCACCGCCTACATACCTCGCTCTGCTAATCCTGTTACCAGTGGCTGCTGCCAGTG
GCGATAAGTCGTGTCTTACCGGGTTGGACTCAAGACGATAGTTACCGGATAAGGCGCAGCGGTCGGGCTG
AACGGGGGGTTCGTGCACACAGCCCAGCTTGGAGCGAACGACCTACACCGAACTGAGATACCTACAGCGT
GAGCTATGAGAAAGCGCCACGCTTCCCGAAGGGAGAAAGGCGGACAGGTATCCGGTAAGCGGCAGGGTCG
GAACAGGAGAGCGCACGAGGGAGCTTCCAGGGGGAAACGCCTGGTATCTTTATAGTCCTGTCGGGTTTCG
CCACCTCTGACTTGAGCGTCGATTTTTGTGATGCTCGTCAGGGGGGCGGAGCCTATGGAAAAACGCCAGC
AACGCGGCCTTTTTACGGTTCCTGGCCTTTTGCTGGCCTTTTGCTCACATGTTCTTTCCTGCGTTATCCC
CTGATTCTGTGGATAACCGTATTACCGCCTTTGAGTGAGCTGATACCGCTCGCCGCAGCCGAACGACCGA
GCGCAGCGAGTCAGTGAGCGAGGAAGCGGAAGAGCGCCCAATACGCAAACCGCCTCTCCCCGCGCGTTGG
CCGATTCATTAATGCAGCAAGCTCATGGCTGACTAATTTTTTTTATTTATGCAGAGGCCGAGGCCGCCTC
GGCCTCTGAGCTATTCCAGAAGTAGTGAGGAGGCTTTTTTGGAGGCCTAGGCTTTTGCAAAAAGCTCCCC
GTGGCACGACAGGTTTCCCGACTGGAAAGCGGGCAGTGAGCGCAACGCAATTAATGTGAGTTAGCTCACT
CATTAGGCACCCCAGGCTTTACACTTTATGCTTCCGGCTCGTATGTTGTGTGGAATTGTGAGCGGATAAC
AATTTCACACAGGAAACAGCTATGACATGATTACGAATTTCACAAATAAAGCATTTTTTTCACTGCATTC
TAGTTGTGGTTTGTCCAAACTCATCAATGTATCTTATCATGTCTGGATCAACTGGATAACTCAAGCTAAC
CAAAATCATCCCAAACTTCCCACCCCATACCCTATTACCACTGCCAATTACCTGTGGTTTCATTTACTCT
AAACCTGTGATTCCTCTGAATTATTTTCATTTTAAAGAAATTGTATTTGTTAAATATGTACTACAAACTT
AGTAGT
Features (pLannotate 1.2.2; 30 found; start..end, strand, type, name):
    377..634     +  LTR            5' LTR (truncated): truncated 5' long terminal repeat (LTR) from HIV-1
    681..806     +  misc_feature   HIV-1 Ψ: packaging signal of human immunodeficiency virus type 1
    790..1128    +  CDS            HIV-1 gag (fragment): gag protein from human immunodeficiency virus 1; gag
   1303..1536    +  misc_feature   RRE: The Rev response element (RRE) of HIV-1 allows for Rev-dependent mRNA export from the nucleus to the cytoplasm.
   1913..2013    +  CDS            Rev (fragment): human immunodeficiency virus 1 (HIV-1) Rev protein; rev; enhances nuclear export of unspliced and incompletely spliced viral mRNAs
   2058..2175    +  misc_feature   cPPT/CTS: central polypurine tract and central termination sequence of HIV-1
   2223..3401    +  promoter       EF-1α promoter: strong constitutive promoter for human elongation factor EF-1α
   3422..3442    +  protein_bind   attB1: mutant version of attB; core recombination site for the Gateway® BP reaction BP Clonase™
   3448..6651    +  CDS            PIK3CA: PK3CA_HUMAN - Experimental evidence at protein level: Swiss-Prot protein existence level 1. Phosphoinositide-3-kinase (PI3K) phosphorylates phosphatidylinositol (PI) and its phosphorylated derivatives at position 3 of the inositol ring to produce 3-phosphoinositides (PubMed:15135396, PubMed:23936502, PubMed:28676499). Uses ATP and PtdIns(4,5)P2 (phosphatidylinositol 4,5-bisphosphate) to generate phosphatidylinositol 3,4,5-trisphosphate (PIP3) (PubMed:15135396, PubMed:28676499). PIP3 plays a key role by recruiting PH domain- containing proteins to the membrane, including AKT1 and PDPK1, activat
   6656..6680    -  protein_bind   attB2: mutant version of attB; recombination site for the Gateway® BP reaction BP Clonase™
   6688..6706    +  promoter       T3 promoter: promoter for bacteriophage T3 RNA polymerase
   6732..6750    -  promoter       T7 promoter: promoter for bacteriophage T7 RNA polymerase
   6756..6774    -  protein_bind   attB4 (fragment): mutant version of attB; core recombination site for the Gateway® BP reaction BP Clonase™
   6830..6871    +  CDS            V5 tag: epitope tag from simian virus 5
   6997..7459    +  misc_feature   IRES: internal ribosome entry site (IRES) of the encephalomyocarditis virus (EMCV)
   7473..8070    +  CDS            PuroR (fragment): puromycin N-acetyltransferase; pac from Streptomyces; confers resistance to puromycin
   8086..8674    +  misc_feature   WPRE: woodchuck hepatitis virus posttranscriptional regulatory element
   8682..8747    +  CDS            nef (fragment): NEF_HV1Z2 - Experimental evidence at protein level: Swiss-Prot protein existence level 1. Extracellular Nef protein targets CD4(+) T-lymphocytes for apoptosis by interacting with CXCR4 surface receptors. From Human immunodeficiency virus type 1 group M subtype D (isolate Z2/CDC-Z34) (HIV-1).
   8749..8982    +  LTR            3' LTR (ΔU3): self-inactivating 3' long terminal repeat (LTR) from HIV-1
   9187..9291    +  promoter       AmpR promoter: bla
   9292..10152   +  CDS            AmpR: β-lactamase; bla; confers resistance to ampicillin, carbenicillin, and related antibiotics
  10323..10911   +  rep_origin     ori: high-copy-number ColE1/pMB1/pBR322/pUC origin of replication
  11094..11148   +  CDS            lacI (fragment): lac repressor; lacI; The lac repressor binds to the lac operator to inhibit transcription in E. coli. This inhibition can be relieved by adding lactose or isopropyl-β-D-thiogalactopyranoside (IPTG).
  11154..11247   +  rep_origin     SV40 ori (fragment): SV40 origin of replication
  11272..11309   +  CDS            lacI (fragment): lac repressor; lacI; The lac repressor binds to the lac operator to inhibit transcription in E. coli. This inhibition can be relieved by adding lactose or isopropyl-β-D-thiogalactopyranoside (IPTG).
  11322..11343   +  protein_bind   CAP binding site: CAP binding activates transcription in the presence of cAMP. E. coli catabolite activator protein
  11358..11388   +  promoter       lac promoter: promoter for the E. coli lac operon
  11392..11414   +  protein_bind   lac operator (fragment): The lac repressor binds to the lac operator to inhibit transcription in E. coli. This inhibition can be relieved by adding lactose or isopropyl-β-D-thiogalactopyranoside (IPTG). lac repressor encoded by lacI
  11446..11529   +  polyA_signal   SV40 poly(A) signal (fragment): SV40 polyadenylation signal
  11696..329     +  CDS            nef (fragment) (across the origin): NEF_HV1BR - Experimental evidence at protein level: Swiss-Prot protein existence level 1. Extracellular Nef protein targets CD4(+) T-lymphocytes for apoptosis by interacting with CXCR4 surface receptors (PubMed:14990729). From Human immunodeficiency virus type 1 group M subtype B (isolate BRU/LAI) (HIV-1).
