[The description below was written by a language model from this plasmid's Addgene catalogue record, the feature table of its GenBank file and pLannotate feature annotations shown in this document.]
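Description:
pHAGE-PIK3CA-E365V is an HIV-1-based, self-inactivating lentiviral expression plasmid of about 11.7 kb built on the pHAGE backbone. It delivers and stably expresses a mutant form of human PIK3CA, the p110-alpha catalytic subunit of phosphoinositide 3-kinase, carrying the E365V substitution. It is propagated in E. coli through a high-copy ColE1/pUC-type origin with ampicillin selection (AmpR). The viral portion runs from a truncated 5' LTR through the Ψ packaging signal with an adjoining gag fragment, the Rev response element and the cPPT/CTS, and ends at a ΔU3 3' LTR. Together these elements allow the transcript to be packaged, exported in a Rev-dependent manner and integrated, while the integrated provirus lacks LTR promoter activity. The remaining viral functions needed for particle production are not on this plasmid and must be supplied in trans.

Between the LTRs, the constitutive human EF-1α promoter drives the PIK3CA coding sequence, which is flanked by attB1 and attB2 sites left by Gateway cloning. Downstream lie short T3 and T7 promoter sequences, a partial attB4 site and a V5 epitope tag. The record does not indicate whether the V5 tag is fused in frame to the kinase. An EMCV IRES then permits translation of puromycin N-acetyltransferase from the same transcript, so transduced mammalian cells can be selected with puromycin, and a WPRE enhances transcript expression. The construct belongs to a collection made for systematic functional annotation of somatic cancer mutations. The separate GenBank record held for this plasmid is a 3,207 bp unannotated partial sequence, about the length of the PIK3CA insert, so the description here rests on the full-sequence feature table.
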