Addgene plasmid #116471: pHAGE-PIK3CA-E365V
Purpose: Lentiviral expression of PIK3CA E365V
Depositing lab: Gordon Mills & Kenneth Scott. Depositing organization: Baylor College of Medicine. Publication: Systematic Functional Annotation of Somatic Mutations in Cancer. Ng PK, Li J, Jeong KJ, Shao S, Chen H, Tsang YH, Sengupta S, Wang Z, Bhavana VH, Tran R, Soewito S, Minussi DC, Moreno D, Kong K, Dogruluk T, Lu H, Gao J, Tokheim C, Zhou DC, Johnson AM, Zeng J, Ip CKM, Ju Z, Wester M, Yu S, Li Y, Vellano CP, Schultz N, Karchin R, Ding L, Lu Y, Cheung LWT, Chen K, Shaw KR, Meric-Bernstam F, Scott KL, Yi S, Sahni N, Liang H, Mills GB. Cancer Cell. 2018 Mar 12;33(3):450-462.e10. doi: 10.1016/j.ccell.2018.01.021. PubMed 29533785.
Backbone
  Vector backbone: pHAGE
  Vector type: Lentiviral
Growth in bacteria
  Bacterial resistance: Ampicillin, 100 μg/mL
  Growth temperature: 37°C
  Growth strain: Stbl3
  Copy number: High Copy
Gene/Insert
  Gene/Insert name: PIK3CA
  Species: H. sapiens (human)
  Mutation: E365V
  Entrez Gene: PIK3CA (a.k.a. CCM4, CLAPO, CLOVE, CWS5, HMH, MCAP, MCM, MCMTC, PI3K, PI3K-alpha, p110-alpha)
  Cloning method: Gateway Cloning
Terms and licenses: Academic/Nonprofit Terms; Industry Terms: Not Available to Industry
How to cite: pHAGE-PIK3CA-E365V was a gift from Gordon Mills & Kenneth Scott (Addgene plasmid # 116471 ; http://n2t.net/addgene:116471 ; RRID:Addgene_116471)
