LOCUS       Exported 3207 bp ds-DNA linear SYN 19-JUN-2021
DEFINITION  Lentiviral expression of PIK3CA E365V.
ACCESSION   .
VERSION     .
KEYWORDS    pHAGE-PIK3CA-E365V
SOURCE      synthetic DNA construct
  ORGANISM  synthetic DNA construct
REFERENCE   1 (bases 1 to 3207)
  AUTHORS   Ng PK, Li J, Jeong KJ, Shao S, Chen H, Tsang YH, Sengupta S, Wang Z,
            Bhavana VH, Tran R, Soewito S, Minussi DC, Moreno D, Kong K,
            Dogruluk T, Lu H, Gao J, Tokheim C, Zhou DC, Johnson AM, Zeng J, Ip
            CKM, Ju Z, Wester M, Yu S, Li Y, Vellano CP, Schultz N, Karchin R,
            Ding L, Lu Y, Cheung LWT, Chen K, Shaw KR, Meric-Bernstam F, Scott
            KL, Yi S, Sahni N, Liang H, Mills GB
  TITLE     Systematic Functional Annotation of Somatic Mutations in Cancer.
  JOURNAL   Cancer Cell. 2018 Mar 12;33(3):450-462.e10. doi:
            10.1016/j.ccell.2018.01.021.
  PUBMED    29533785
REFERENCE   2 (bases 1 to 3207)
  AUTHORS   .
  TITLE     Direct Submission
  JOURNAL   Exported Jun 19, 2021 from SnapGene Server 1.1.58
            http://www.snapgene.com
FEATURES             Location/Qualifiers
     source          1..3207
                     /organism="synthetic DNA construct"
                     /mol_type="other DNA"
ORIGIN
        1 atgcctccac gaccatcatc aggtgaactg tggggcatcc acttgatgcc cccaagaatc
       61 ctagtagaat gtttactacc aaatggaatg atagtgactt tagaatgcct ccgtgaggct
      121 acattaataa ccataaagca tgaactattt aaagaagcaa gaaaataccc cctccatcaa
      181 cttcttcaag atgaatcttc ttacattttc gtaagtgtta ctcaagaagc agaaagggaa
      241 gaattttttg atgaaacaag acgactttgt gaccttcggc tttttcaacc ctttttaaaa
      301 gtaattgaac cagtaggcaa ccgtgaagaa aagatcctca atcgagaaat tggttttgct
      361 atcggcatgc cagtgtgtga atttgatatg gttaaagatc cagaagtaca ggacttccga
      421 agaaatattc tgaacgtttg taaagaagct gtggatctta gggacctcaa ttcacctcat
      481 agtagagcaa tgtatgtcta tcctccaaat gtagaatctt caccagaatt gccaaagcac
      541 atatataata aattagataa agggcaaata atagtggtga tctgggtaat agtttctcca
      601 aataatgaca agcagaagta tactctgaaa atcaaccatg actgtgtacc agaacaagta
      661 attgctgaag caatcaggaa aaaaactcga agtatgttgc tatcctctga acaactaaaa
      721 ctctgtgttt tagaatatca gggcaagtat attttaaaag tgtgtggatg tgatgaatac
      781 ttcctagaaa aatatcctct gagtcagtat aagtatataa gaagctgtat aatgcttggg
      841 aggatgccca atttgatgtt gatggctaaa gaaagccttt attctcaact gccaatggac
      901 tgttttacaa tgccatctta ttccagacgc atttccacag ctacaccata tatgaatgga
      961 gaaacatcta caaaatccct ttgggttata aatagtgcac tcagaataaa aattctttgt
     1021 gcaacctacg tgaatgtaaa tattcgagac attgataaga tctatgttcg aacaggtatc
     1081 taccatggag gagtaccctt atgtgacaat gtgaacactc aaagagtacc ttgttccaat
     1141 cccaggtgga atgaatggct gaattatgat atatacattc ctgatcttcc tcgtgctgct
     1201 cgactttgcc tttccatttg ctctgttaaa ggccgaaagg gtgctaaaga ggaacactgt
     1261 ccattggcat ggggaaatat aaacttgttt gattacacag acactctagt atctggaaaa
     1321 atggctttga atctttggcc agtacctcat ggattagaag atttgctgaa ccctattggt
     1381 gttactggat caaatccaaa taaagaaact ccatgcttag agttggagtt tgactggttc
     1441 agcagtgtgg taaagttccc agatatgtca gtgattgaag agcatgccaa ttggtctgta
     1501 tcccgagaag caggatttag ctattcccac gcaggactga gtaacagact agctagagac
     1561 aatgaattaa gggaaaatga caaagaacag ctcaaagcaa tttctacacg agatcctctc
     1621 tctgaaatca ctgagcagga gaaagatttt ctatggagtc acagacacta ttgtgtaact
     1681 atccccgaaa ttctacccaa attgcttctg tctgttaaat ggaattctag agatgaagta
     1741 gcccagatgt attgcttggt aaaagattgg cctccaatca aacctgaaca ggctatggaa
     1801 cttctggact gtaattaccc agatcctatg gttcgaggtt ttgctgttcg gtgcttggaa
     1861 aaatatttaa cagatgacaa actttctcag tatttaattc agctagtaca ggtcctaaaa
     1921 tatgaacaat atttggataa cttgcttgtg agatttttac tgaagaaagc attgactaat
     1981 caaaggattg ggcacttttt cttttggcat ttaaaatctg agatgcacaa taaaacagtt
     2041 agccagaggt ttggcctgct tttggagtcc tattgtcgtg catgtgggat gtatttgaag
     2101 cacctgaata ggcaagtcga ggcaatggaa aagctcatta acttaactga cattctcaaa
     2161 caggagaaga aggatgaaac acaaaaggta cagatgaagt ttttagttga gcaaatgagg
     2221 cgaccagatt tcatggatgc tctacagggc tttctgtctc ctctaaaccc tgctcatcaa
     2281 ctaggaaacc tcaggcttga agagtgtcga attatgtcct ctgcaaaaag gccactgtgg
     2341 ttgaattggg agaacccaga catcatgtca gagttactgt ttcagaacaa tgagatcatc
     2401 tttaaaaatg gggatgattt acggcaagat atgctaacac ttcaaattat tcgtattatg
     2461 gaaaatatct ggcaaaatca aggtcttgat cttcgaatgt taccttatgg ttgtctgtca
     2521 atcggtgact gtgtgggact tattgaggtg gtgcgaaatt ctcacactat tatgcaaatt
     2581 cagtgcaaag gcggcttgaa aggtgcactg cagttcaaca gccacacact acatcagtgg
     2641 ctcaaagaca agaacaaagg agaaatatat gatgcagcca ttgacctgtt tacacgttca
     2701 tgtgctggat actgtgtagc taccttcatt ttgggaattg gagatcgtca caatagtaac
     2761 atcatggtga aagacgatgg acaactgttt catatagatt ttggacactt tttggatcac
     2821 aagaagaaaa aatttggtta taaacgagaa cgtgtgccat ttgttttgac acaggatttc
     2881 ttaatagtga ttagtaaagg agcccaagaa tgcacaaaga caagagaatt tgagaggttt
     2941 caggagatgt gttacaaggc ttatctagct attcgacagc atgccaatct cttcataaat
     3001 cttttctcaa tgatgcttgg ctctggaatg ccagaactac aatcttttga tgacattgca
     3061 tacattcgaa agaccctagc cttagataaa actgagcaag aggctttgga gtatttcatg
     3121 aaacaaatga atgatgcaca tcatggtggc tggacaacaa aaatggattg gatcttccac
     3181 acaattaaac agcatgcatt gaactga
//
